>Addgene plasmid #41117 | pOPINHALO7 | depositor full sequence | sequence record 54670 | pOPINHALO7 sequence 6413 bps
TCCTGCATCTTTTAATCAAATCCCAAGATGTGTATAAACGCGCCGGTATGTACAGGAAGAGGTTTATACT
AAACTGTTACATTGCAAACGTGGTTTCGTGTGCCAAGTGTGAAAACCGATGTTTAATCAAGGCTCTGACG
CATTTCTACAACCACGACTCCAAGTGTGTGGGTGAAGTCATGCATCTTTTAATCAAATCCCAAGATGTGT
ATAAACCACCAAACTGCCAAAAAATGAAAACTGTCGACAAGCTCTGTCCGTTTGCTGGCAACTGCAAGGG
TCTCAATCCTATTTGTAATTATTGAATAATAAAACAATTATAAATGTCAAATTTGTTTTTTATTAACGAT
ACAAACCAAACGCAACAAGAACATTTGTAGTATTATCTATAATTGAAAACGCGTAGTTATAATCGCTGAG
GTAATATTTAAAATCATTTTCAAATGATTCACAGTTAATTTGCGACAATATAATTTTATTTTCACATAAA
CTAGACGCCTTGTCGTCTTCTTCTTCGTATTCCTTCTCTTTTTCATTTTTCTCTTCATAAAAATTAACAT
AGTTATTATCGTATCCATATATGTATCTATCGTATAGAGTAAATTTTTTGTTGTCATAAATATATATGTC
TTTTTTAATGGGGTGTATAGTACCGCTGCGCATAGTTTTTCTGTAATTTACAACAGTGCTATTTTCTGGT
AGTTCTTCGGAGTGTGTTGCTTTAATTATTAAATTTATATAATCAATGAATTTGGGATCGTCGGTTTTGT
ACAATATGTTGCCGGCATAGTACGCAGCTTCTTCTAGTTCAATTACACCATTTTTTAGCAGCACCGGATT
AACATAACTTTCCAAAATGTTGTACGAACCGTTAAACAAAAACAGTTCACCTCCCTTTTCTATACTATTG
TCTGCGAGCAGTTGTTTGTTGTTAAAAATAACAGCCATTGTAATGAGACGCACAAACTAATATCACAAAC
TGGAAATGTCTATCAATATATAGTTGCTGATGGCCGGCCGTAATGAGACGCACAAACTAATATCACAAAC
TGGAAATGTCTATCAATATATAGTTGCTCTAGTTATTAATAGTAATCAATTACGGGGTCATTAGTTCATA
GCCCATATATGGAGTTCCGCGTTACATAACTTACGGTAAATGGCCCGCCTGGCTGACCGCCCAACGACCC
CCGCCCATTGACGTCAATAATGACGTATGTTCCCATAGTAACGCCAATAGGGACTTTCCATTGACGTCAA
TGGGTGGAGTATTTACGGTAAACTGCCCACTTGGCAGTACATCAAGTGTATCATATGCCAAGTACGCCCC
CTATTGACGTCAATGACGGTAAATGGCCCGCCTGGCATTATGCCCAGTACATGACCTTATGGGACTTTCC
TACTTGGCAGTACATCTACGTATTAGTCATCGCTATTACCATGCATGGTCGAGGTGAGCCCCACGTTCTG
CTTCACTCTCCCCATCTCCCCCCCCTCCCCACCCCCAATTTTGTATTTATTTATTTTTTAATTATTTTGT
GCAGCGATGGGGGCGGGGGGGGGGGGGGGGCGCGCGCCAGGCGGGGCGGGGCGGGGCGAGGGGCGGGGCG
GGGCGAGGCGGAGAGGTGCGGCGGCAGCCAATCAGAGCGGCGCGCTCCGAAAGTTTCCTTTTATGGCGAG
GCGGCGGCGGCGGCGGCCCTATAAAAAGCGAAGCGCGCGGCGGGCGGGAGTCGCTGCGCGCTGCCTTCGC
CCCGTGCCCCGCTCCGCCGCCGCCTCGCGCCGCCCGCCCCGGCTCTGACTGACCGCGTTACTCCCACAGG
TGAGCGGGCGGGACGGCCCTTCTCCTTCGGGCTGTAATTAGCGCTTGGTTTAATGACGGCTTGTTTCTTT
TCTGTGGCTGCGTGAAAGCCTTGAGGGGCTCCGGGAGGGCCCTTTGTGCGGGGGGAGCGGCTCGGGGCTG
TCCGCGGGGGGACGGCTGCCTTCGGGGGGGACGGGGCAGGGCGGGGTTCGGCTTCTGGCGTGTGACCGGC
GGCTCTAGAGCCTCTGCTAACCATGTTCATGCCTTCTTCTTTTTCCTACAGCTCCTGGGCAACGTGCTGG
TTATTGTGCTGTCTCATCATTTTGGCAAAGAATTGGATCGGACCGAAATTAATACGACTCACTATAGGGG
AATTGTGAGCGGATAACAATTCCCCGGAGTTAATCCGGGACCTTTAATTCAACCCAACACAATATATTAT
AGTTAAATAAGAATTATTATCAAATCATTTGTATATTAATTAAAATACTATACTGTAAATTACATTTTAT
TTACAATCAAAGGAGATATACCATGGCACACCATCACCACCATCACGGATCCGAAATCGGTACTGGCTTT
CCATTCGACCCCCATTATGTGGAAGTCCTGGGCGAGCGCATGCACTACGTCGATGTTGGTCCGCGCGATG
GCACCCCTGTGCTGTTCCTGCACGGTAACCCGACCTCCTCCTACGTGTGGCGCAACATCATCCCGCATGT
TGCACCGACCCATCGCTGCATTGCTCCAGACCTGATCGGTATGGGCAAATCCGACAAACCAGACCTGGGT
TATTTCTTCGACGACCACGTCCGCTTCATGGATGCCTTCATCGAAGCCCTGGGTCTGGAAGAGGTCGTCC
TGGTCATTCACGACTGGGGCTCCGCTCTGGGTTTCCACTGGGCCAAGCGCAATCCAGAGCGCGTCAAAGG
TATTGCATTTATGGAGTTCATCCGCCCTATCCCGACCTGGGACGAATGGCCAGAATTTGCCCGCGAGACC
TTCCAGGCCTTCCGCACCACCGACGTCGGCCGCAAGCTGATCATCGATCAGAACGTTTTTATCGAGGGTA
CGCTGCCGATGGGTGTCGTCCGCCCGCTGACTGAAGTCGAGATGGACCATTACCGCGAGCCGTTCCTGAA
TCCTGTTGACCGCGAGCCACTGTGGCGCTTCCCAAACGAGCTGCCAATCGCCGGTGAGCCAGCGAACATC
GTCGCGCTGGTCGAAGAATACATGGACTGGCTGCACCAGTCCCCTGTCCCGAAGCTGCTGTTCTGGGGCA
CCCCAGGCGTTCTGATCCCACCGGCCGAAGCCGCTCGCCTGGCCAAAAGCCTGCCTAACTGCAAGGCTGT
GGACATCGGCCCGGGTCTGAATCTGCTGCAAGAAGACAACCCGGACCTGATCGGCAGCGAGATCGCGCGC
TGGCTGTCTACTCTGGGCAGCAGCGGTCTGGAAGTTCTGTTTCAGGGTACCGTCGACCCGACTGGAAAGC
GGGCAGTGAGCGCAACGCAATTAATGTGAGTTAGCTCACTCATTAGGCACCCCAGGCTTTACACTTTATG
CTTCCGGCTCGTATGTTGTGTGGAATTGTGAGCGGATAACAATTTCACACAGGAAACAGCTATGACCATG
ATTACGGATTCACTGGCCGTCGTTTTACAACGTCGTGACTGGGAAAACCCTGGCGTTACCCAACTTAATC
GCCTTGCAGCACATCCCCCTTTCGCCAGCTGGCGTAATAGCGAAGAGGCCCGCACCGATCGCCCTTCCCA
ACAGTTGCGCAGCCTGAATGGCGAATGGCGCCAAGCTTTCTAGACCAGTTTGTGATTAACCTCAGGTGCA
GGCTGCCTATCAGAAGGTGGTGGCTGGTGTGGCCAATGCCCTGGCTCACAAATACCACTGAGATCGATCT
TTTTCCCTCTGCCAAAAATTATGGGGACATCATGAAGCCCCTTGAGCATCTGACTTCTGGCTAATAAAGG
AAATTTATTTTCATTGCAATAGTGTGTTGGAATTTTTTGTGTCTCTCACTCGGAAGGACATATGGGAGGG
CAAATCATTTAAAACATCAGAATGAGTATTTGGTTTAGAGTTTGGCAACATATGCCCATATGTAACTAGC
ATAACCCCTTGGGGCCTCTAAACGGGTCTTGAGGGGTTTTTTGCTGAAAGCATGCGGAGGAAATTCTCCT
TGAAGTTTCCCTGGTGTTCAAAGTAAAGGAGTTTGCACCAGACGCACCTCTGTTCACTGGTCCGGCGTAT
TAAAACACGATACATTGTTATTAGTACATTTATTAAGCGCTAGATTCTGTGCGTTGTTGATTTACAGACA
ATTGTTGTACGTATTTTAATAATTCATTAAATTTATAATCTTTAGGGTGGTATGTTAGAGCGAAAATCAA
ATGATTTTCAGCGTCTTTATATCTGAATTTAAATATTAAATCCTCAATAGATTTGTAAAATAGGTTTCGA
TTAGTTTCAAACAAGGGTTGTTTTTCCGAACCGATGGCTGGACTATCTAATGGATTTTCGCTCAACGCCA
CAAAACTTGCCAAATCTTGTAGCAGCAATCTAGCTTTGTCGATATTCGTTTGTGTTTTGTTTTGTAATAA
AGGTTCGACGTCGTTCAAAATATTATGCGCTTTTGTATTTCTTTCATCACTGTCGTTAGTGTACAATTGA
CTCGACGTAAACACGTTAAATAGAGCTTGGACATATTTAACATCGGGCGTGTTAGCTTTATTAGGCCGAT
TATCGTCGTCGTCCCAACCCTCGTCGTTAGAAGTTGCTTCCGAAGACGATTTTGCCATAGCCACACGACG
CCTATTAATTGTGTCGGCTAACACGTCCGCGATCAAATTTGTAGTTGAGCTTTTTGGAATTGCGATCGCA
TAACTTCGTATAGCATACATTATACGAAGTTATAAGCTCGGAACGCTGCGCTCGGTCGTTCGGCTGCGGC
GAGCGGTATCAGCTCACTCAAAGGCGGTAATACGGTTATCCACAGAATCAGGGGATAACGCAGGAAAGAA
CATGTGAGCAAAAGGCCAGCAAAAGGCCAGGAACCGTAAAAAGGCCGCGTTGCTGGCGTTTTTCCATAGG
CTCCGCCCCCTGACGAGCATCACAAAAATCGACGCTCAAGTCAGAGGTGGCGAAACCCGACAGGACTATA
AAGATACCAGGCGTTTCCCCCTGGAAGCTCCCTCGTGCGCTCTCCTGTTCCGACCCTGCCGCTTACCGGA
TACCTGTCCGCCTTTCTCCCTTCGGGAAGCGTGGCGCTTTCTCAATGCTCACGCTGTAGGTATCTCAGTT
CGGTGTAGGTCGTTCGCTCCAAGCTGGGCTGTGTGCACGAACCCCCCGTTCAGCCCGACCGCTGCGCCTT
ATCCGGTAACTATCGTCTTGAGTCCAACCCGGTAAGACACGACTTATCGCCACTGGCAGCAGCCACTGGT
AACAGGATTAGCAGAGCGAGGTATGTAGGCGGTGCTACAGAGTTCTTGAAGTGGTGGCCTAACTACGGCT
ACACTAGAAGAACAGTATTTGGTATCTGCGCTCTGCTGAAGCCAGTTACCTTCGGAAAAAGAGTTGGTAG
CTCTTGATCCGGCAAACAAACCACCGCTGGTAGCGGTGGTTTTTTTGTTTGCAAGCAGCAGATTACGCGC
AGAAAAAAAGGATCTCAAGAAGATCCTTTGTTACCAATGCTTAATCAGTGAGGCACCTATCTCAGCGATC
TGTCTATTTCGTTCATCCATAGTTGCCTGACTCCCCGTCGTGTAGATAACTACGATACGGGAGGGCTTAC
CATCTGGCCCCAGTGCTGCAATGATACCGCGAGACCCACGCTCACCGGCTCCAGATTTATCAGCAATAAA
CCAGCCAGCCGGAAGGGCCGAGCGCAGAAGTGGTCCTGCAACTTTATCCGCCTCCATCCAGTCTATTAAT
TGTTGCCGGGAAGCTAGAGTAAGTAGTTCGCCAGTTAATAGTTTGCGCAACGTTGTTGCCATTGCTACAG
GCATCGTGGTGTCACGCTCGTCGTTTGGTATGGCTTCATTCAGCTCCGGTTCCCAACGATCAAGGCGAGT
TACATGATCCCCCATGTTGTGCAAAAAAGCGGTTAGCTCCTTCGGTCCTCCGATCGTTGTCAGAAGTAAG
TTGGCCGCAGTGTTATCACTCATGGTTATGGCAGCACTGCATAATTCTCTTACTGTCATGCCATCCGTAA
GATGCTTTTCTGTGACTGGTGAGTACTCAACCAAGTCATTCTGAGAATAGTGTATGCGGCGACCGAGTTG
CTCTTGCCCGGCGTCAATACGGGATAATACCGCGCCACATAGCAGAACTTTAAAAGTGCTCATCATTGGA
AAACGTTCTTCGGGGCGAAAACTCTCAAGGATCTTACCGCTGTTGAGATCCAGTTCGATGTAACCCACTC
GTGCACCCAACTGATCTTCAGCATCTTTTACTTTCACCAGCGTTTCTGGGTGAGCAAAAACAGGAAGGCA
AAATGCCGCAAAAAAGGGAATAAGGGCGACACGGAAATGTTGAATACTCATACTCTTCCTTTTTCAATAT
TATTGAAGCATTTATCAGGGTTATTGTCTCATGTCCGCGCGTT
Features (pLannotate 1.2.2; 23 found; start..end, strand, type, name):
      4..39      +  CDS            lef2 (fragment): baculovirus late expression factor 2
    181..1008    +  misc_recomb    baculovirus recombination region (lef2/ORF603): contains ORF603 and part of lef2
   1020..1078    +  misc_recomb    baculovirus recombination region (ORF603) (fragment): contains ORF603 and part of lef2
   1140..1443    +  enhancer       CMV enhancer: human cytomegalovirus immediate early enhancer
   1449..1726    +  promoter       chicken β-actin promoter: No description available
   1727..1862    +  intron         hybrid intron (fragment): hybrid between chicken β-actin (CBA) and minute virus of mice (MMV) introns (Gray et al., 2011)
   1951..2081    +  intron         chimeric intron (fragment): chimera between introns from chicken β-actin and rabbit β-globin
   2150..2168    +  promoter       T7 promoter: promoter for bacteriophage T7 RNA polymerase
   2169..2193    +  protein_bind   lac operator: The lac repressor binds to the lac operator to inhibit transcription in E. coli. This inhibition can be relieved by adding lactose or isopropyl-β-D-thiogalactopyranoside (IPTG). lac repressor encoded by lacI
   2209..2318    +  promoter       p10 promoter: baculovirus promoter for expression in insect cells
   2363..3228    +  CDS            HaloTag® (fragment): modified bacterial dehalogenase that forms covalent bonds with chloroalkane derivatives
   3312..3333    +  protein_bind   CAP binding site: CAP binding activates transcription in the presence of cAMP. E. coli catabolite activator protein
   3348..3378    +  promoter       lac promoter: promoter for the E. coli lac operon
   3386..3402    +  protein_bind   lac operator: The lac repressor binds to the lac operator to inhibit transcription in E. coli. This inhibition can be relieved by adding lactose or isopropyl-β-D-thiogalactopyranoside (IPTG). lac repressor encoded by lacI
   3422..3595    +  CDS            lacZα: LacZα fragment of β-galactosidase; lacZ fragment
   3630..3698    +  CDS            HBB (fragment): HBB_PONPY - Experimental evidence at transcript level: Swiss-Prot protein existence level 2. Involved in oxygen transport from the lung to the various peripheral tissues. From Pongo pygmaeus (Bornean orangutan).
   3773..3828    +  polyA_signal   β-globin poly(A) signal: rabbit β-globin polyadenylation signal (Gil and Proudfoot, 1987)
   3916..3963    +  terminator     T7 terminator: transcription terminator for bacteriophage T7 RNA polymerase
   3976..4681    +  misc_recomb    baculovirus recombination region (ORF1629): contains part of ORF1629
   4690..4723    +  protein_bind   loxP: Cre-mediated recombination occurs in the 8-bp core sequence (GCATACAT). Cre recombinase
   4891..5478    -  rep_origin     ori: high-copy-number ColE1/pMB1/pBR322/pUC origin of replication
   5491..6351    -  CDS            AmpR: β-lactamase; bla; confers resistance to ampicillin, carbenicillin, and related antibiotics
   6352..6403    -  promoter       AmpR promoter (fragment): bla
