[The description below was written by a language model from this plasmid's Addgene catalogue record and pLannotate feature annotations shown in this document.]
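Description:
pOPINHALO7 is an empty, multi-host expression backbone of 6,413 bp derived from the pTriEx2 vector, designed so that a single construct can drive protein production in E. coli, insect cells and mammalian cells. It is propagated in E. coli through a high-copy ColE1/pUC-type origin and selected with ampicillin via the β-lactamase gene.

The expression region stacks three promoter systems upstream of one coding position. A CMV enhancer fused to the chicken β-actin promoter, followed by β-actin-derived intron sequence, serves mammalian cells. A T7 promoter with an adjacent lac operator gives IPTG-regulated expression in E. coli strains supplying T7 RNA polymerase, and the baculovirus p10 promoter serves insect cells. Immediately downstream lies a HaloTag coding sequence, a modified bacterial dehalogenase that bonds covalently to chloroalkane ligands. Its position suggests that inserted genes are expressed as N-terminal HaloTag fusions, useful for capture, labelling or as a solubility-type partner, although the record does not spell out the junction or any protease site. After the tag sits a lac promoter–lacZα cassette, which most plausibly acts as a stuffer displaced during ligation-independent cloning, allowing blue/white screening of recombinants. Transcripts are terminated by a rabbit β-globin polyadenylation signal and a T7 terminator.

The whole cassette is flanked by baculovirus recombination regions (lef2/ORF603 and ORF1629), allowing transfer into a baculovirus genome by homologous recombination to generate recombinant virus. A single loxP site is also present next to the ORF1629 arm. The vector belongs to a multi-tag series intended for high-throughput cloning and small-scale expression screening.
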