Addgene plasmid #41117: pOPINHALO7
Purpose: (Empty Backbone)
Depositing lab: Ray Owens. Depositing organization: University of Oxford. Publication: High throughput construction and small scale expression screening of multi-tag vectors in Escherichia coli. Bird LE. Methods. 2011 Sep;55(1):29-37. Epub 2011 Aug 10. 10.1016/j.ymeth.2011.08.002 PubMed 21856427.
Backbone
  Vector backbone: ptriex2
  Backbone manufacturer: Merck
  Vector type: Mammalian Expression, Bacterial Expression, Insect Expression
Growth in bacteria
  Bacterial resistance: Ampicillin, 100 μg/mL
  Growth temperature: 37°C
  Growth strain: DH5alpha
  Copy number: Unknown
Gene/Insert
  Cloning method: Ligation Independent Cloning
Terms and licenses: Academic/Nonprofit Terms; Industry Terms: Not Available to Industry
How to cite: pOPINHALO7 was a gift from Ray Owens (Addgene plasmid # 41117 ; http://n2t.net/addgene:41117 ; RRID:Addgene_41117)
