>Addgene plasmid #41117 | pOPINHALO7 | addgene partial sequence | sequence record 61250 | T7 5'-TAATACGACTCACTATAGGG-3'
ATCCGGGACCTTTAATTCAACCCAACACAATATATTATAGTTAAATAAGAATTATTATCAAATCATTTGT
ATATTAATTAAAATACTATACTGTAAATTACATTTTATTTACAATCAAAGGAGATATACCATGGCACACC
ATCACCACCATCACGGATCCGAAATCGGTACTGGCTTTCCATTCGACCCCCATTATGTGGAAGTCCTGGG
CGAGCGCATGCACTACGTCGATGTTGGTCCGCGCGATGGCACCCCTGTGCTGTTCCTGCACGGTAACCCG
ACCTCCTCCTACGTGTGGCGCAACATCATCCCGCATGTTGCACCGACCCATCGCTGCATTGCTCCAGACC
TGATCGGTATGGGCAAATCCGACAAACCAGACCTGGGTTATTTCTTCGACGACCACGTCCGCTTCATGGA
TGCCTTCATCGAAGCCCTGGGTCTGGAAGAGGTCGTCCTGGTCATTCACGACTGGGGCTCCGCTCTGGGT
TTCCACTGGGCCAAGCGCAATCCAGAGCGCGTCAAAGGTATTGCATTTATGGAGTTCATCCGCCCTATCC
CGACCTGGGACGAATGGCCAGAATTTGCCCGCGAGACCTTCCAGGCCTTCCGCACCACCGACGTCGGCCG
CAAGCTGATCATCGATCAGAACGTTTTTATCGAGGGTACGCTGCCGATGGGTGTCGTCCGCCCGCTGACT
GAAGTCGAGATGGACCATTACCGCGAGCCGTTCCTGAATCCTGTTGACCGCGAGCCACTGTGGCGCTTCC
CAAACGAGCTGCCAATCGCCGGTGAGCCAGCGAACATCGTCGCGCTGGTCGAAGAATACATGGACTGGCT
GCACCAG
